>Addgene plasmid #176213 | pETx-SR6v15.d | addgene full sequence | sequence record 343866 | Addgene NGS Result
CTCTTACATATTATGGCGCATGGGATGGTTTCGTCAGGCACCTGGTAAGGAACGCGAGTTCGTAGCCGCG
ATATCACTGGACGGTCAGTTTACGAACTACGCAGACTCGGTCCGCGGCCGTTTCTCGATATCTGCGGACA
GCGCAAAATATACGGTCTACCTGCAGATGAACAGCCTGAAACCAGAAGATACTGCCGTCTATTACTGCGC
AGCACTTCCGTTCCTTGATTACTGGGGTCAAGGAACTCAAGTTACCGTTTCTTCCGGAGGCGGAGGAAGC
GGAGGAGGAGGCTCGGGAGGAGGCGGCTCCGGCGGCGGCGGTTCTGGCGGAGGAGGTTCAGAGGTTCAAC
TGGTAGAATCAGGAGGCGGTTTAGTTCAGGCGGGAGATAGCCTGCGCTTAAGCTGCGCGGCAAGCGGTGA
CTCTTACATATTATGGCGCATGGGATGGTTTCGTCAGGCACCTGGTAAGGAACGCGAGTTCGTAGCCGCG
ATATCACTGGACGGTCAGTTTACGAACTACGCAGACTCGGTCCGCGGCCGTTTCTCGATATCTGCGGACA
GCGCAAAATATACGGTCTACCTGCAGATGAACAGCCTGAAACCAGAAGATACTGCCGTCTATTACTGCGC
AGCACTTCCGTTCCTTGATTACTGGGGTCAAGGAACTCAAGTTACCGTTTCTTCCGGATCCGGCCATCAC
CATCATCACCACTAACGGCTGCTAACAAAGCCCGAAAGGAAGCTGAGTTGGCTGCTGCCACCGCTGAGCA
ATAACTAGCATAACCCCTTGGGGCCTCTAAACGGGTCTTGAGGGGTTTTTTGCTGAAAGGAGGAACTATA
TCCGGATATCCCGCAAGAGGCCCGGCAGTACCGGCATAACCAAGCCTATGCCTACAGCATCCAGGGTGAC
GGTGCCGAGGATGACGATGAGCGCATTGTTAGATTTCATACACGGTGCCTGACTGCGTTAGCAATTTAAC
TGTGATAAACTACCGCATTAAAGCTTATCGATGATAAGCTGTCAAACATGAGAATTAATTCTTGAAGACG
AAAGGGCCTCGTGATACGCCTATTTTTATAGGTTAATGTCATGATAATAATGGTTTCTTAGACGTCAGGT
GGCACTTTTCGGGGAAATGTGCGCGGAACCCCTATTTGTTTATTTTTCTAAATACATTCAAATATGTATC
CGCTCATGAGACAATAACCCTGATAAATGCTTCAATAATATTGAAAAAGGAAGAGTATGAGTATTCAACA
TTTCCGTGTCGCCCTTATTCCCTTTTTTGCGGCATTTTGCCTTCCTGTTTTTGCTCACCCAGAAACGCTG
GTGAAAGTAAAAGATGCTGAAGATCAGTTGGGTGCACGAGTGGGTTACATCGAACTGGATCTCAACAGCG
GTAAGATCCTTGAGAGTTTTCGCCCCGAAGAACGTTTTCCAATGATGAGCACTTTTAAAGTTCTGCTATG
TGGCGCGGTATTATCCCGTGTTGACGCCGGGCAAGAGCAACTCGGTCGCCGCATACACTATTCTCAGAAT
GACTTGGTTGAGTACTCACCAGTCACAGAAAAGCATCTTACGGATGGCATGACAGTAAGAGAATTATGCA
GTGCTGCCATAACCATGAGTGATAACACTGCGGCCAACTTACTTCTGACAACGATCGGAGGACCGAAGGA
GCTAACCGCTTTTTTGCACAACATGGGGGATCATGTAACTCGCCTTGATCGTTGGGAACCGGAGCTGAAT
GAAGCCATACCAAACGACGAGCGTGACACCACGATGCCTGCAGCAATGGCAACAACGTTGCGCAAACTAT
TAACTGGCGAACTACTTACTCTAGCTTCCCGGCAACAATTAATAGACTGGATGGAGGCGGATAAAGTTGC
AGGACCACTTCTGCGCTCGGCCCTTCCGGCTGGCTGGTTTATTGCTGATAAATCTGGAGCCGGTGAGCGT
GGGTCTCGCGGTATCATTGCAGCACTGGGGCCAGATGGTAAGCCCTCCCGTATCGTAGTTATCTACACGA
CGGGGAGTCAGGCAACTATGGATGAACGAAATAGACAGATCGCTGAGATAGGTGCCTCACTGATTAAGCA
TTGGTAACTGTCAGACCAAGTTTACTCATATATACTTTAGATTGATTTAAAACTTCATTTTTAATTTAAA
AGGATCTAGGTGAAGATCCTTTTTGATAATCTCATGACCAAAATCCCTTAACGTGAGTTTTCGTTCCACT
GAGCGTCAGACCCCGTAGAAAAGATCAAAGGATCTTCTTGAGATCCTTTTTTTCTGCGCGTAATCTGCTG
CTTGCAAACAAAAAAACCACCGCTACCAGCGGTGGTTTGTTTGCCGGATCAAGAGCTACCAACTCTTTTT
CCGAAGGTAACTGGCTTCAGCAGAGCGCAGATACCAAATACTGTCCTTCTAGTGTAGCCGTAGTTAGGCC
ACCACTTCAAGAACTCTGTAGCACCGCCTACATACCTCGCTCTGCTAATCCTGTTACCAGTGGCTGCTGC
CAGTGGCGATAAGTCGTGTCTTACCGGGTTGGACTCAAGACGATAGTTACCGGATAAGGCGCAGCGGTCG
GGCTGAACGGGGGGTTCGTGCACACAGCCCAGCTTGGAGCGAACGACCTACACCGAACTGAGATACCTAC
AGCGTGAGCTATGAGAAAGCGCCACGCTTCCCGAAGGGAGAAAGGCGGACAGGTATCCGGTAAGCGGCAG
GGTCGGAACAGGAGAGCGCACGAGGGAGCTTCCAGGGGGAAACGCCTGGTATCTTTATAGTCCTGTCGGG
TTTCGCCACCTCTGACTTGAGCGTCGATTTTTGTGATGCTCGTCAGGGGGGCGGAGCCTATGGAAAAACG
CCAGCAACGCGGCCTTTTTACGGTTCCTGGCCTTTTGCTGGCCTTTTGCTCACATGTTCTTTCCTGCGTT
ATCCCCTGATTCTGTGGATAACCGTATTACCGCCTTTGAGTGAGCTGATACCGCTCGCCGCAGCCGAACG
ACCGAGCGCAGCGAGTCAGTGAGCGAGGAAGCGGAAGAGCGCCTGATGCGGTATTTTCTCCTTACGCATC
TGTGCGGTATTTCACACCGCAATGGTGCACTCTCAGTACAATCTGCTCTGATGCCGCATAGTTAAGCCAG
TATACACTCCGCTATCGCTACGTGACTGGGTCATGGCTGCGCCCCGACACCCGCCAACACCCGCTGACGC
GCCCTGACGGGCTTGTCTGCTCCCGGCATCCGCTTACAGACAAGCTGTGACCGTCTCCGGGAGCTGCATG
TGTCAGAGGTTTTCACCGTCATCACCGAAACGCGCGAGGCAGCTGCGGTAAAGCTCATCAGCGTGGTCGT
GAAGCGATTCACAGATGTCTGCCTGTTCATCCGCGTCCAGCTCGTTGAGTTTCTCCAGAAGCGTTAATGT
CTGGCTTCTGATAAAGCGGGCCATGTTAAGGGCGGTTTTTTCCTGTTTGGTCACTGATGCCTCCGTGTAA
GGGGGATTTCTGTTCATGGGGGTAATGATACCGATGAAACGAGAGAGGATGCTCACGATACGGGTTACTG
ATGATGAACATGCCCGGTTACTGGAACGTTGTGAGGGTAAACAACTGGCGGTATGGATGCGGCGGGACCA
GAGAAAAATCACTCAGGGTCAATGCCAGCGCTTCGTTAATACAGATGTAGGTGTTCCACAGGGTAGCCAG
CAGCATCCTGCGATGCAGATCCGGAACATAATGGTGCAGGGCGCTGACTTCCGCGTTTCCAGACTTTACG
AAACACGGAAACCGAAGACCATTCATGTTGTTGCTCAGGTCGCAGACGTTTTGCAGCAGCAGTCGCTTCA
CGTTCGCTCGCGTATCGGTGATTCATTCTGCTAACCAGTAAGGCAACCCCGCCAGCCTAGCCGGGTCCTC
AACGACAGGAGCACGATCATGCGCACCCGTGGCCAGGACCCAACGCTGCCCGAGATGCGCCGCGTGCGGC
TGCTGGAGATGGCGGACGCGATGGATATGTTCTGCCAAGGGTTGGTTTGCGCATTCACAGTTCTCCGCAA
GAATTGATTGGCTCCAATTCTTGGAGTGGTGAATCCGTTAGCGAGGTGCCGCCGGCTTCCATTCAGGTCG
AGGTGGCCCGGCTCCATGCACCGCGACGCAACGCGGGGAGGCAGACAAGGTATAGGGCGGCGCCTACAAT
CCATGCCAACCCGTTCCATGTGCTCGCCGAGGCGGCATAAATCGCCGTGACGATCAGCGGTCCAATGATC
GAAGTTAGGCTGGTAAGAGCCGCGAGCGATCCTTGAAGCTGTCCCTGATGGTCGTCATCTACCTGCCTGG
ACAGCATGGCCTGCAACGCGGGCATCCCGATGCCGCCGGAAGCGAGAAGAATCATAATGGGGAAGGCCAT
CCAGCCTCGCGTCGCGAACGCCAGCAAGACGTAGCCCAGCGCGTCGGCCGCCATGCCGGCGATAATGGCC
TGCTTCTCGCCGAAACGTTTGGTGGCGGGACCAGTGACGAAGGCTTGAGCGAGGGCGTGCAAGATTCCGA
ATACCGCAAGCGACAGGCCGATCATCGTCGCGCTCCAGCGAAAGCGGTCCTCGCCGAAAATGACCCAGAG
CGCTGCCGGCACCTGTCCTACGAGTTGCATGATAAAGAAGACAGTCATAAGTGCGGCGACGATAGTCATG
CCCCGCGCCCACCGGAAGGAGCTGACTGGGTTGAAGGCTCTCAAGGGCATCGGTCGAGATCCCGGTGCCT
AATGAGTGAGCTAACTTACATTAATTGCGTTGCGCTCACTGCCCGCTTTCCAGTCGGGAAACCTGTCGTG
CCAGCTGCATTAATGAATCGGCCAACGCGCGGGGAGAGGCGGTTTGCGTATTGGGCGCCAGGGTGGTTTT
TCTTTTCACCAGTGAGACGGGCAACAGCTGATTGCCCTTCACCGCCTGGCCCTGAGAGAGTTGCAGCAAG
CGGTCCACGCTGGTTTGCCCCAGCAGGCGAAAATCCTGTTTGATGGTGGTTAACGGCGGGATATAACATG
AGCTGTCTTCGGTATCGTCGTATCCCACTACCGAGATATCCGCACCAACGCGCAGCCCGGACTCGGTAAT
GGCGCGCATTGCGCCCAGCGCCATCTGATCGTTGGCAACCAGCATCGCAGTGGGAACGATGCCCTCATTC
AGCATTTGCATGGTTTGTTGAAAACCGGACATGGCACTCCAGTCGCCTTCCCGTTCCGCTATCGGCTGAA
TTTGATTGCGAGTGAGATATTTATGCCAGCCAGCCAGACGCAGACGCGCCGAGACAGAACTTAATGGGCC
CGCTAACAGCGCGATTTGCTGGTGACCCAATGCGACCAGATGCTCCACGCCCAGTCGCGTACCGTCTTCA
TGGGAGAAAATAATACTGTTGATGGGTGTCTGGTCAGAGACATCAAGAAATAACGCCGGAACATTAGTGC
AGGCAGCTTCCACAGCAATGGCATCCTGGTCATCCAGCGGATAGTTAATGATCAGCCCACTGACGCGTTG
CGCGAGAAGATTGTGCACCGCCGCTTTACAGGCTTCGACGCCGCTTCGTTCTACCATCGACACCACCACG
CTGGCACCCAGTTGATCGGCGCGAGATTTAATCGCCGCGACAATTTGCGACGGCGCGTGCAGGGCCAGAC
TGGAGGTGGCAACGCCAATCAGCAACGACTGTTTGCCCGCCAGTTGTTGTGCCACGCGGTTGGGAATGTA
ATTCAGCTCCGCCATCGCCGCTTCCACTTTTTCCCGCGTTTTCGCAGAAACGTGGCTGGCCTGGTTCACC
ACGCGGGAAACGGTCTGATAAGAGACACCGGCATACTCTGCGACATCGTATAACGTTACTGGTTTCACAT
TCACCACCCTGAATTGACTCTCTTCCGGGCGCTATCATGCCATACCGCGAAAGGTTTTGCGCCATTCGAT
GGTGTCCGGGATCTCGACGCTCTCCCTTATGCGACTCCTGCATTAGGAAGCAGCCCAGTAGTAGGTTGAG
GCCGTTGAGCACCGCCGCCGCAAGGAATGGTGCATGCAAGGAGATGGCGCCCAACAGTCCCCCGGCCACG
GGGCCTGCCACCATACCCACGCCGAAACAAGCGCTCATGAGCCCGAAGTGGCGAGCCCGATCTTCCCCAT
CGGTGATGTCGGCGATATAGGCGCCAGCAACCGCACCTGTGGCGCCGGTGATGCCGGCCACGATGCGTCC
GGCGTAGAGGATCGAGATCTCGATCCCGCGAAATTAATACGACTCACTATAGGGGAATTGTGAGCGGATA
ACAATTCCCCTCTAGAAATAATTTTGTTTAACTTTAAGAAGGAGATATACCATGGAGGTTCAACTGGTAG
AATCAGGAGGCGGTTTAGTTCAGGCGGGAGATAGCCTGCGCTTAAGCTGCGCGGCAAGCGGTGA
Features (pLannotate 1.2.2; 20 found; start..end, strand, type, name):
    341..685     +  CDS            HV01_CANLF: Experimental evidence at protein level: Swiss-Prot protein existence level 1. From Canis lupus familiaris (Dog) (Canis familiaris).
    718..767     +  CDS            SET1 (fragment): solubility-enhancement tag derived from T7 phage gene 10B
    775..822     +  terminator     T7 terminator: transcription terminator for bacteriophage T7 RNA polymerase
    845..949     -  CDS            TcR (fragment): tetracycline efflux protein; tet; confers resistance to tetracycline
    997..1025    -  promoter       tet promoter: E. coli promoter for tetracycline efflux protein gene
   1142..1246    +  promoter       AmpR promoter: bla
   1247..2107    +  CDS            AmpR: β-lactamase; bla; confers resistance to ampicillin, carbenicillin, and related antibiotics
   2278..2866    +  rep_origin     ori: high-copy-number ColE1/pMB1/pBR322/pUC origin of replication
   3052..3191    -  misc_feature   bom: basis of mobility region from pBR322
   3293..3484    -  CDS            rop: Rop protein, which maintains plasmids at low copy number; rop
   3501..3881    +  CDS            YPB1_ECOLX: Protein predicted: Swiss-Prot protein existence level 4. From Escherichia coli.
   4123..4747    -  CDS            TcR (fragment): tetracycline efflux protein; tet; confers resistance to tetracycline
   4762..4783    -  protein_bind   CAP binding site: CAP binding activates transcription in the presence of cAMP. E. coli catabolite activator protein
   4796..5878    -  CDS            lacI: lac repressor; lacI; The lac repressor binds to the lac operator to inhibit transcription in E. coli. This inhibition can be relieved by adding lactose or isopropyl-β-D-thiogalactopyranoside (IPTG).
   5879..5956    -  promoter       lacI promoter: lacI
   5964..6243    -  CDS            TcR (fragment): tetracycline efflux protein; tet; confers resistance to tetracycline
   6265..6283    +  promoter       T7 promoter: promoter for bacteriophage T7 RNA polymerase
   6284..6308    +  protein_bind   lac operator: The lac repressor binds to the lac operator to inhibit transcription in E. coli. This inhibition can be relieved by adding lactose or isopropyl-β-D-thiogalactopyranoside (IPTG). lac repressor encoded by lacI
   6323..6345    +  RBS            RBS: efficient ribosome binding site from bacteriophage T7 gene 10 (Olins and Rangwala, 1989)
   6355..265     +  CDS            HV01_CANLF (across the origin): Experimental evidence at protein level: Swiss-Prot protein existence level 1. From Canis lupus familiaris (Dog) (Canis familiaris).
