[The description below was written by a language model from this plasmid's Addgene catalogue record and pLannotate feature annotations shown in this document.]
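Description:
pETx-SR6v15.d is a 6,434 bp bacterial expression plasmid built on the pETx backbone, a pET-style vector with pBR322-derived maintenance functions. It carries a ColE1/pMB1-type origin together with the bom site and the rop gene, which keeps copy number low, in agreement with the catalogue's low-copy designation. Selection is by ampicillin through the bla (AmpR) gene under its own promoter. Several fragments of the tetracycline efflux gene and its promoter are also annotated, but these are interrupted backbone remnants and not a functional marker.

The payload is SR6v15.d, a synthetic 798 bp insert encoding a binder directed against the receptor binding domain of the SARS-CoV-2 spike protein, from work on a cell-free nanobody engineering platform. Expression is driven by a T7 promoter followed by a lac operator and the strong T7 gene 10 ribosome binding site, and ends at a T7 terminator. The plasmid-borne lacI gene supplies lac repressor, so transcription is held off until induction with IPTG in a host that provides T7 RNA polymerase. The automated annotation finds two separate matches to an immunoglobulin heavy-chain variable region within the insert, one spanning the sequence origin. This reflects the antibody-variable-domain nature of nanobodies, and it suggests two tandem domains in a single reading frame, although the record does not explicitly describe the construct as bivalent. The catalogue lists a C-terminal 6xHis tag for affinity purification, but the feature table does not annotate it. A short match to the T7 gene 10B-derived SET1 tag just upstream of the terminator is probably vector sequence. The plasmid is intended for production and purification of the recombinant spike-binding protein in E. coli.
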