Addgene plasmid #176213: pETx-SR6v15.d
Purpose: Bacterial expression of the SR6v15.d targeting the receptor binding domain of SARS-CoV-2 spike protein
Depositing lab: Aviv Regev. Depositing organization: Broad Institute. Publication: A cell-free nanobody engineering platform rapidly generates SARS-CoV-2 neutralizing nanobodies. Chen X, Gentili M, Hacohen N, Regev A. Nat Commun. 2021 Sep 17;12(1):5506. doi: 10.1038/s41467-021-25777-z. PubMed 34535642.
Backbone
  Vector backbone: pETx
  Backbone size w/o insert (bp): 5639
  Total vector size (bp): 6434
  Vector type: Bacterial Expression
Growth in bacteria
  Bacterial resistance: Ampicillin, 100 μg/mL
  Growth temperature: 37°C
  Growth strain: DH5alpha
  Copy number: Low Copy
Gene/Insert
  Gene/Insert name: SR6v15.d
  Species: Synthetic
  Insert size (bp): 798
  Promoter: T7
  Tag / fusion protein: 6XHis (C terminal on insert)
  Cloning method: Gibson Cloning
  Sequencing primers: 5′ GTTTAACTTTAAGAAGGAGATATACC; 3′ TCCTTTCGGGCTTTGTTAGCAGCCG
Terms and licenses: Academic/Nonprofit Terms; Industry Terms: Not Available to Industry
How to cite: pETx-SR6v15.d was a gift from Aviv Regev (Addgene plasmid # 176213 ; http://n2t.net/addgene:176213 ; RRID:Addgene_176213)
